>Addgene plasmid #10696 | 1357 pcDNA3 flag FKHR AAA delta DB | addgene partial sequence | sequence record 17657 | T7 5'-TAATACGACTCACTATAGGG-3'
ATGACAGGGATCCATGGCCGAGGCGCCTCAGGTGGTGGAGATCGACCCGGACTTCGAGCCGCTGCCCCGG
CCGCGCTCGTGCGCCTGGCCGCTGCCCAGGCCGGAGTTTAGCCAGTCCAACTCGGCCACCTCCAGCCCGG
CGCCGTCGGGCAGCGCGGCTGCCAACCCCGACGCCGCGGCGGGCCTGCCCTCGGCCTCGGCTGCCGCTGT
CAGCGCCGACTTCATGAGCAACCTGAGCTTGCTGGAGGAGAGCGAGGACTTCCCGCAGGCGCCCGGCTCC
GTGGCGGCGGCGGTGGCGGCGGCGGCCGCCGCGGCCGCCACCGGGGGGCTGTGCGGGGACTTCCAGGGCC
CGGAGGCGGGCTGCCTGCACCCATCGCCACCGCAGCCCCCGCCGCCCGGGCCGCTGTCGCAGCATCCGCC
GGTGCCCCCCGCCGTCGCTGGGCCGCTCGCGGGGCAGCC
