[The description below was written by a language model from this plasmid's Addgene catalogue record.]
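Description:
1357 pcDNA3 flag FKHR AAA delta DB is a mammalian expression plasmid built on the Invitrogen pcDNA3 backbone (about 5.4 kb without insert). It is propagated in E. coli as a high-copy plasmid under ampicillin selection. It also carries a neomycin resistance marker, so transfected mammalian cells can be selected with G418 to establish stable lines. The record gives no feature table and does not name the promoter. Expression in pcDNA3 is normally driven by the CMV immediate-early promoter, and the T7 site listed as the 5′ sequencing primer lies just upstream of the cloning region.

The insert, roughly 1.9 kb and cloned between BamHI and XbaI sites that both remain intact, encodes a mutant form of human FOXO1 (also called FKHR or FOXO1A), a forkhead-family transcription factor. The protein is expressed with an N-terminal FLAG epitope supplied by the backbone, which allows detection or immunoprecipitation with anti-FLAG antibodies. Two sets of changes are combined. The "AAA" designation refers to alanine substitutions at T24, S256 and S319, residues generally known as the Akt phosphorylation sites through which PI3K/Akt signalling drives FOXO1 out of the nucleus and inactivates it. Removing them is expected to yield a protein insensitive to that regulation. The "delta DB" change deletes amino acids 208–220, and the name suggests it is meant to disrupt DNA binding.

The record does not state an intended application. A construct of this design would typically serve as a control alongside the phosphorylation-resistant FOXO1, to test whether its cellular effects depend on direct DNA binding.
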