Addgene plasmid #10696: 1357 pcDNA3 flag FKHR AAA delta DB
Depositing lab: William Sellers.
Backbone
  Vector backbone: pcDNA3
  Backbone manufacturer: Invitrogen
  Backbone size w/o insert (bp): 5446
  Vector type: Mammalian Expression
  Selectable markers: Neomycin (select with G418)
Growth in bacteria
  Bacterial resistance: Ampicillin, 100 μg/mL
  Growth temperature: 37°C
  Growth strain: DH5alpha
  Copy number: High Copy
Gene/Insert
  Gene/Insert name: FKHR AAA deltaDB (alt names: FOXO1A; FKHR)
  Species: H. sapiens (human)
  Insert size (bp): 1900
  Mutation: T24A S256A S319A , deletion in aa 208-220
  Entrez Gene: FOXO1 (a.k.a. FKH1, FKHR, FOXO1A)
  Tag / fusion protein: flag (N terminal on backbone)
  Cloning method: Restriction Enzyme; 5′ cloning site BamHI (not destroyed); 3′ cloning site XbaI (not destroyed)
  Sequencing primers: 5′ T7
Terms and licenses: Academic/Nonprofit Terms; Industry Terms: Not Available to Industry
How to cite: 1357 pcDNA3 flag FKHR AAA delta DB was a gift from William Sellers (Addgene plasmid # 10696 ; http://n2t.net/addgene:10696 ; RRID:Addgene_10696)
